Addgene plasmid #85910: AB.pCCL.sin.cPPT.GFP.miR-670-5p.sensor.PGK.dNGFR.WPRE
Purpose: Sensor Plasmid
Depositing lab: Brian Brown. Depositing organization: Icahn School of Medicine at Mount Sinai. Publication: High-throughput assessment of microRNA activity and function using microRNA sensor and decoy libraries. Mullokandov G, Baccarini A, Ruzo A, Jayaprakash AD, Tung N, Israelow B, Evans MJ, Sachidanandam R, Brown BD. Nat Methods. 2012 Jul 1;9(8):840-6. doi: 10.1038/nmeth.2078. PubMed 22751203.
Backbone
  Vector backbone: AB.pCCL.sin.cPPT.GFP.PGK.dNGFR.WPRE
  Backbone size w/o insert (bp): 9309
  Total vector size (bp): 9480
  Vector type: Lentiviral
  Selectable markers: eGFP , NGFR
Growth in bacteria
  Bacterial resistance: Ampicillin, 100 μg/mL
  Growth temperature: 37°C
  Growth strain: NEB Stable
  Copy number: High Copy
Gene/Insert
  Gene/Insert name: miR-670-5p Sensor
  Species: H. sapiens (human)
  Insert size (bp): 171
  Entrez Gene: MIR670 (a.k.a. hsa-mir-670)
  Promoter: PGK
  Cloning method: Restriction Enzyme; 5′ cloning site NheI (not destroyed); 3′ cloning site AgeI (not destroyed)
  Sequencing primers: 5′ AACAGACATACAAACTAAAG
Terms and licenses: Academic/Nonprofit Terms; Industry Terms: Not Available to Industry
How to cite: AB.pCCL.sin.cPPT.GFP.miR-670-5p.sensor.PGK.dNGFR.WPRE was a gift from Brian Brown (Addgene plasmid # 85910 ; http://n2t.net/addgene:85910 ; RRID:Addgene_85910)
