[The description below was written by a language model from this plasmid's Addgene catalogue record and pLannotate feature annotations shown in this document.]
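Description:
AB.pCCL.sin.cPPT.GFP.miR-670-5p.sensor.PGK.dNGFR.WPRE is a third-generation-style, self-inactivating HIV-1 lentiviral transfer plasmid that reports on the activity of human miR-670-5p. It is maintained in E. coli through a high-copy ColE1/pUC origin with ampicillin resistance; an f1 origin and an SV40 origin are also annotated in the backbone. The viral genome is transcribed from a CMV enhancer/promoter fused to a truncated 5' LTR. It carries the Ψ packaging signal with a gag fragment, the RRE, cPPT/CTS, WPRE and a ΔU3 3' LTR, so the integrated provirus lacks LTR promoter activity.

The payload is a bidirectional expression unit. The human PGK promoter drives a truncated NGFR (dNGFR) surface marker in one direction, followed by the WPRE. Immediately adjacent and pointing the opposite way, a minimal CMV promoter drives EGFP, which ends at an antisense-oriented SV40 polyadenylation signal. The catalogue lists a 171 bp miR-670-5p sensor cloned between NheI and AgeI. pLannotate does not annotate it, but the unannotated stretch between the EGFP coding sequence and its poly(A) signal is consistent with placement in the EGFP 3' UTR, presumably as miRNA target sites. The record does not spell out the composition of the sensor.

In this design, cells with active miR-670-5p should repress EGFP while dNGFR remains unaffected. dNGFR therefore acts as an internal normaliser for transduction and transcription, and the GFP-to-NGFR ratio gives a readout of microRNA activity. The associated publication describes microRNA sensor and decoy libraries for high-throughput assessment of microRNA activity. The sequenced record is 9,452 nt, slightly shorter than the 9,480 bp catalogue size.
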