Features (pLannotate 1.2.2; 34 found; start..end, strand, type, name):
      1..720     +  CDS            EGFP: the original enhanced GFP (Yang et al., 1996) mammalian codon-optimized
    938..957     +  misc_feature   MCS (fragment): pBluescript multiple cloning site
    985..1119    -  polyA_signal   SV40 poly(A) signal: SV40 polyadenylation signal
   1142..1226    -  CDS            large T antigen (fragment): large T antigen from SV40 (simian virus 40)
   1256..1373    -  misc_feature   cPPT/CTS: central polypurine tract and central termination sequence of HIV-1
   1392..1492    -  CDS            Rev (fragment): human immunodeficiency virus 1 (HIV-1) Rev protein; rev; enhances nuclear export of unspliced and incompletely spliced viral mRNAs
   1869..2102    -  misc_feature   RRE: The Rev response element (RRE) of HIV-1 allows for Rev-dependent mRNA export from the nucleus to the cytoplasm.
   2248..2611    -  CDS            HIV-1 gag (fragment): gag protein from human immunodeficiency virus 1; gag
   2595..2720    -  misc_feature   HIV-1 Ψ: packaging signal of human immunodeficiency virus type 1
   2767..2947    -  LTR            5' LTR (truncated): truncated 5' long terminal repeat (LTR) from HIV-1
   2962..3165    -  promoter       CMV promoter: human cytomegalovirus (CMV) immediate early promoter
   3166..3545    -  enhancer       CMV enhancer: human cytomegalovirus immediate early enhancer
   3646..3664    -  promoter       T3 promoter: promoter for bacteriophage T3 RNA polymerase
   3709..3725    -  protein_bind   lac operator: The lac repressor binds to the lac operator to inhibit transcription in E. coli. This inhibition can be relieved by adding lactose or isopropyl-β-D-thiogalactopyranoside (IPTG). lac repressor encoded by lacI
   3733..3763    -  promoter       lac promoter: promoter for the E. coli lac operon
   3778..3799    -  protein_bind   CAP binding site: CAP binding activates transcription in the presence of cAMP. E. coli catabolite activator protein
   3812..3904    -  CDS            lacI (fragment): lac repressor; lacI; The lac repressor binds to the lac operator to inhibit transcription in E. coli. This inhibition can be relieved by adding lactose or isopropyl-β-D-thiogalactopyranoside (IPTG).
   4087..4675    -  rep_origin     ori: high-copy-number ColE1/pMB1/pBR322/pUC origin of replication
   4846..5706    -  CDS            AmpR: β-lactamase; bla; confers resistance to ampicillin, carbenicillin, and related antibiotics
   5707..5811    -  promoter       AmpR promoter: bla
   5864..6292    -  rep_origin     f1 ori (sequence partly withheld): f1 bacteriophage origin of replication; arrow indicates direction of (+) strand synthesis
   6297..6452    -  CDS            lacZα (fragment): LacZα fragment of β-galactosidase; lacZ fragment
   6460..6478    +  promoter       T7 promoter: promoter for bacteriophage T7 RNA polymerase
   6499..6634    -  rep_origin     SV40 ori: SV40 origin of replication
   6674..6795    -  polyA_signal   SV40 poly(A) signal: SV40 polyadenylation signal
   6867..7100    -  LTR            3' LTR (ΔU3): self-inactivating 3' long terminal repeat (LTR) from HIV-1
   7102..7170    -  CDS            nef (fragment): NEF_HV1Z2 - Experimental evidence at protein level: Swiss-Prot protein existence level 1. Extracellular Nef protein targets CD4(+) T-lymphocytes for apoptosis by interacting with CXCR4 surface receptors. From Human immunodeficiency virus type 1 group M subtype D (isolate Z2/CDC-Z34) (HIV-1).
   7187..7775    -  misc_feature   WPRE: woodchuck hepatitis virus posttranscriptional regulatory element
   7789..7807    -  misc_feature   MCS (fragment): pUC18/19 multiple cloning site
   7810..8637    -  CDS            NGFR (fragment): TNR16_HUMAN - Also known as TNFRSF16. Experimental evidence at protein level: Swiss-Prot protein existence level 1. Low affinity receptor which can bind to NGF, BDNF, NTF3, and NTF4. Forms a heterodimeric receptor with SORCS2 that binds the precursor forms of NGF, BDNF and NTF3 with high affinity, and has much lower affinity for mature NGF and BDNF (PubMed:24908487). Plays an important role in differentiation and survival of specific neuronal populations during development (By similarity). Can mediate cell survival as well as cell death of neural cells. Plays a role in the inactivation of RHOA
   8752..8776    -  misc_feature   MCS (fragment): pBluescript multiple cloning site
   8779..9289    -  promoter       hPGK promoter: human phosphoglycerate kinase 1 promoter
   9292..9315    +  misc_feature   MCS (fragment): pBluescript multiple cloning site
   9317..9355    +  promoter       minimal CMV promoter: human cytomegalovirus (CMV) immediate early promoter
>Addgene plasmid #85910 | AB.pCCL.sin.cPPT.GFP.miR-670-5p.sensor.PGK.dNGFR.WPRE | addgene full sequence | sequence record 170037 | Addgene NGS Result
ATGGTGAGCAAGGGCGAGGAGCTGTTCACCGGGGTGGTGCCCATCCTGGTCGAGCTGGACGGCGACGTAA
ACGGCCACAAGTTCAGCGTGTCCGGCGAGGGCGAGGGCGATGCCACCTACGGCAAGCTGACCCTGAAGTT
CATCTGCACCACCGGCAAGCTGCCCGTGCCCTGGCCCACCCTCGTGACCACCCTGACCTACGGCGTGCAG
TGCTTCAGCCGCTACCCCGACCACATGAAGCAGCACGACTTCTTCAAGTCCGCCATGCCCGAAGGCTACG
TCCAGGAGCGCACCATCTTCTTCAAGGACGACGGCAACTACAAGACCCGCGCCGAGGTGAAGTTCGAGGG
CGACACCCTGGTGAACCGCATCGAGCTGAAGGGCATCGACTTCAAGGAGGACGGCAACATCCTGGGGCAC
AAGCTGGAGTACAACTACAACAGCCACAACGTCTATATCATGGCCGACAAGCAGAAGAACGGCATCAAGG
TGAACTTCAAGATCCGCCACAACATCGAGGACGGCAGCGTGCAGCTCGCCGACCACTACCAGCAGAACAC
CCCCATCGGCGACGGCCCCGTGCTGCTGCCCGACAACCACTACCTGAGCACCCAGTCCGCCCTGAGCAAA
GACCCCAACGAGAAGCGCGATCACATGGTCCTGCTGGAGTTCGTGACCGCCGCCGGGATCACTCTCGGCA
TGGACGAGCTGTACAAGTAAAGCGGCCGCGTCGAGAGATGGGGGAGGCTAACTGAGCTAGCCGACCTTAA
CTGGGGAGTACCAATCGTCGTAGCCACCACATACACTCAGGGACCACCACATACACTCAGGGACCACCAC
ATACACTCAGGGACCACCACATACACTCAGGGACCACCACATACACTCAGGGACCACCACATACACTCAG
GGACACCGGTACTAGCTTAGTCATGCACCGGGCTGCAGGAATTCGATGACAGGCGCAGCTTCCGAGGGAT
TTGAGATCCAGACATGATAAGATACATTGATGAGTTTGGACAAACCAAAACTAGAATGCAGTGAAAAAAA
TGCCTTATTTGTGAAATTTGTGATGCTATTGCCTTATTTGTAACCATTATAAGCTGCAATAAACAAGTTA
ACAACAACAATTGCATTCATTTTATGTTTCAGGTTCAGGGGGAGGTGTGGGAGGTTTTTTAAAGCAAGTA
AAACCTCTACAAATGTGGTATGGCTGATTATGATCAGATCTCTCGAGGCTAGTCTCGTGATCGATAAAAT
TTTGAATTTTTGTAATTTGTTTTTGTAATTCTTTAGTTTGTATGTCTGTTGCTATTATGTCTACTATTCT
TTCCCCTGCACTGTACCCCCCAATCCCCCCTTTTCTTTTAAAAGTTAACCGATACCGTCGAGATCCGTTC
ACTAATCGAATGGATCTGTCTCTGTCTCTCTCTCCACCTTCTTCTTCTATTCCTTCGGGCCTGTCGGGTC
CCCTCGGGGTTGGGAGGTGGGTCTGAAACGATAATGGTGAATATCCCTGCCTAACTCTATTCACTATAGA
AAGTACAGCAAAAACTATTCTTAAACCTACCAAGCCTCCTACTATCATTATGAATAATTTTATATACCAC
AGCCAATTTGTTATGTTAAACCAATTCCACAAACTTGCCCATTTATCTAATTCCAATAATTCTTGTTCAT
TCTTTTCTTGCTGGTTTTGCGATTCTTCAATTAAGGAGTGTATTAAGCTTGTGTAATTGTTAATTTCTCT
GTCCCACTCCATCCAGGTCGTGTGATTCCAAATCTGTTCCAGAGATTTATTACTCCAACTAGCATTCCAA
GGCACAGCAGTGGTGCAAATGAGTTTTCCAGAGCAACCCCAAATCCCCAGGAGCTGTTGATCCTTTAGGT
ATCTTTCCACAGCCAGGATTCTTGCCTGGAGCTGCTTGATGCCCCAGACTGTGAGTTGCAACAGATGCTG
TTGCGCCTCAATAGCCCTCAGCAAATTGTTCTGCTGCTGCACTATACCAGACAATAATTGTCTGGCCTGT
ACCGTCAGCGTCATTGACGCTGCGCCCATAGTGCTTCCTGCTGCTCCCAAGAACCCAAGGAACAAAGCTC
CTATTCCCACTGCTCTTTTTTCTCTCTGCACCACTCTTCTCTTTGCCTTGGTGGGTGCTACTCCTAATGG
TTCAATTTTTACTACTTTATATTTATATAATTCACTTCTCCAATTGTCCCTCATATCTCCTCCTCCAGGT
CTGAAGATCAGCGGCCGCTTGCTGTGCGGTGGTCTTACTTTTGTTTTGCTCTTCCTCTATCTTGTCTAAA
GCTTCCTTGGTGTCTTTTATCTCTATCCTTTGATGCACACAATAGAGGGTTGCTACTGTATTATATAATG
ATCTAAGTTCTTCTGATCCTGTCTGAAGGGATGGTTGTAGCTGTCCCAGTATTTGTCTACAGCCTTCTGA
TGTTTCTAACAGGCCAGGATTAACTGCGAATCGTTCTAGCTCCCTGCTTGCCCATACTATATGTTTTAAT
TTATATTTTTTCTTTCCCCCTGGCCTTAACCGAATTTTTTCCCATCGCGATCTAATTCTCCCCCGCTTAA
TACTGACGCTCTCGCACCCATCTCTCTCCTTCTAGCCTCCGCTAGTCAAAATTTTTGGCGTACTCACCAG
TCGCCGCCCCTCGCCTCTTGCCGTGCGCGCTTCAGCAAGCCGAGTCCTGCGTCGAGAGAGCTCCTCTGGT
TTCCCTTTCGCTTTCAAGTCCCTGTTCGGGCGCCACTGCTAGAGATTTTCCACACTGACTAAAAGGGTCT
GAGGGATCTCTAGTTACCAGAGTCACACAACAGACGGGCACACACTACTTGAAGCACTCAAGGCAAGCTT
TATTGAGGCTTAAGCAGTGGGTTCCCTAGTTAGCCAGAGAGCTCCCAGGCTCAGATCTGGTCTAACCAGA
GAGACCCCGGTTCACTAAACGAGCTCTGCTTATATAGACCTCCCACCGTACACGCCTACCGCCCATTTGC
GTCAATGGGGCGGAGTTGTTACGACATTTTGGAAAGTCCCGTTGATTTTGGTGCCAAAACAAACTCCCAT
TGACGTCAATGGGGTGGAGACTTGGAAATCCCCGTGAGTCAAACCGCTATCCACGCCCATTGATGTACTG
CCAAAACCGCATCACCATGGTAATAGCGATGACTAATACGTAGATGTACTGCCAAGTAGGAAAGTCCCAT
AAGGTCATGTACTGGGCATAATGCCAGGCGGGCCATTTACCGTCATTGACGTCAATAGGGGGCGTACTTG
GCATATGATACACTTGATGTACTGCCAAGTGGGCAGTTTACCGTAAATACTCCACCCATTGACGTCAATG
GAAAGTCCCTATTGGCGTTACTATGGGAACATACGTCATTATTGACGTCAATGGGCGGGGGTCGTTGGGC
GGTCAGCCAGGCGGGCCATTTACCGTAAGTTATGTAACGCGGAACTCCATATATGGGCTATGAACTAATG
ACCCCGTAATTGATTACTATTAATAACTAGTCAATAATCAATGTCAACATGGCGGTAATGTTGGACATGA
GCCAATATAAATGTACATATTATGATATGGATACAACGTATGCAATGGCCAAGCTTGCAGCTCCAGCTTT
TGTTCCCTTTAGTGAGGGTTAATTGCGCGCTTGGCGTAATCATGGTCATAGCTGTTTCCTGTGTGAAATT
GTTATCCGCTCACAATTCCACACAACATACGAGCCGGAAGCATAAAGTGTAAAGCCTGGGGTGCCTAATG
AGTGAGCTAACTCACATTAATTGCGTTGCGCTCACTGCCCGCTTTCCAGTCGGGAAACCTGTCGTGCCAG
CTGCATTAATGAATCGGCCAACGCGCGGGGAGAGGCGGTTTGCGTATTGGGCGCTCTTCCGCTTCCTCGC
TCACTGACTCGCTGCGCTCGGTCGTTCGGCTGCGGCGAGCGGTATCAGCTCACTCAAAGGCGGTAATACG
GTTATCCACAGAATCAGGGGATAACGCAGGAAAGAACATGTGAGCAAAAGGCCAGCAAAAGGCCAGGAAC
CGTAAAAAGGCCGCGTTGCTGGCGTTTTTCCATAGGCTCCGCCCCCCTGACGAGCATCACAAAAATCGAC
GCTCAAGTCAGAGGTGGCGAAACCCGACAGGACTATAAAGATACCAGGCGTTTCCCCCTGGAAGCTCCCT
CGTGCGCTCTCCTGTTCCGACCCTGCCGCTTACCGGATACCTGTCCGCCTTTCTCCCTTCGGGAAGCGTG
GCGCTTTCTCATAGCTCACGCTGTAGGTATCTCAGTTCGGTGTAGGTCGTTCGCTCCAAGCTGGGCTGTG
TGCACGAACCCCCCGTTCAGCCCGACCGCTGCGCCTTATCCGGTAACTATCGTCTTGAGTCCAACCCGGT
AAGACACGACTTATCGCCACTGGCAGCAGCCACTGGTAACAGGATTAGCAGAGCGAGGTATGTAGGCGGT
GCTACAGAGTTCTTGAAGTGGTGGCCTAACTACGGCTACACTAGAAGAACAGTATTTGGTATCTGCGCTC
TGCTGAAGCCAGTTACCTTCGGAAAAAGAGTTGGTAGCTCTTGATCCGGCAAACAAACCACCGCTGGTAG
CGGTGGTTTTTTTGTTTGCAAGCAGCAGATTACGCGCAGAAAAAAAGGATCTCAAGAAGATCCTTTGATC
TTTTCTACGGGGTCTGACGCTCAGTGGAACGAAAACTCACGTTAAGGGATTTTGGTCATGAGATTATCAA
AAAGGATCTTCACCTAGATCCTTTTAAATTAAAAATGAAGTTTTAAATCAATCTAAAGTATATATGAGTA
AACTTGGTCTGACAGTTACCAATGCTTAATCAGTGAGGCACCTATCTCAGCGATCTGTCTATTTCGTTCA
TCCATAGTTGCCTGACTCCCCGTCGTGTAGATAACTACGATACGGGAGGGCTTACCATCTGGCCCCAGTG
CTGCAATGATACCGCGAGACCCACGCTCACCGGCTCCAGATTTATCAGCAATAAACCAGCCAGCCGGAAG
GGCCGAGCGCAGAAGTGGTCCTGCAACTTTATCCGCCTCCATCCAGTCTATTAATTGTTGCCGGGAAGCT
AGAGTAAGTAGTTCGCCAGTTAATAGTTTGCGCAACGTTGTTGCCATTGCTACAGGCATCGTGGTGTCAC
GCTCGTCGTTTGGTATGGCTTCATTCAGCTCCGGTTCCCAACGATCAAGGCGAGTTACATGATCCCCCAT
GTTGTGCAAAAAAGCGGTTAGCTCCTTCGGTCCTCCGATCGTTGTCAGAAGTAAGTTGGCCGCAGTGTTA
TCACTCATGGTTATGGCAGCACTGCATAATTCTCTTACTGTCATGCCATCCGTAAGATGCTTTTCTGTGA
CTGGTGAGTACTCAACCAAGTCATTCTGAGAATAGTGTATGCGGCGACCGAGTTGCTCTTGCCCGGCGTC
AATACGGGATAATACCGCGCCACATAGCAGAACTTTAAAAGTGCTCATCATTGGAAAACGTTCTTCGGGG
CGAAAACTCTCAAGGATCTTACCGCTGTTGAGATCCAGTTCGATGTAACCCACTCGTGCACCCAACTGAT
CTTCAGCATCTTTTACTTTCACCAGCGTTTCTGGGTGAGCAAAAACAGGAAGGCAAAATGCCGCAAAAAA
GGGAATAAGGGCGACACGGAAATGTTGAATACTCATACTCTTCCTTTTTCAATATTATTGAAGCATTTAT
CAGGGTTATTGTCTCATGAGCGGATACATATTTGAATGTATTTAGAAAAATAAACAAATAGGGGTTCCGC
GCACATTTCCCCGAAAAGTGCCACCTAAATTGTAAGCGTTAATATTTTGTTAAAATTCGCGTTAAATTTT
TGTTAAATCAGCTCATTTTTTAACCAATAGGCCGAAATCGGCAAAATCCCTTATAAATCAAAAGAATAGA
CCGAGATAGGGT
[37 nt withheld, positions 5963-5999]
AAAGAACGTGGACTCCAACGTCAAAGG
[49 nt withheld, positions 6027-6075]
T
[91 nt withheld, positions 6077-6167]
G
[124 nt withheld, positions 6169-6292]
CCCATTCGCCATTCAGGCTGCGCAACTGTTGGGAAGGGCGATCGGTGCGGGCCTCTTCGCTATTACGCCA
GCTGGCGAAAGGGGGATGTGCTGCAAGGCGATTAAGTTGGGTAACGCCAGGGTTTTCCCAGTCACGACGT
TGTAAAACGACGGCCAGTGAGCGCGCGTAATACGACTCACTATAGGGCGAATTGGGTACGTCCCTAGGCC
TCCAAAAAAGCCTCCTCACTACTTCTGGAATAGCTCAGAGGCCGAGGCGGCCTCGGCCTCTGCATAAATA
AAAAAAATTAGTCAGCCATGGGGCGGAGAATGGGCGGAACTGGGCGGAGTTAGGGGCGGGATGGGCGGAG
TTAGGGGCGGGATAGCTAGAGCCAGACATGATAAGATACATTGATGAGTTTGGACAAACCACAACTAGAA
TGCAGTGAAAAAAATGCTTTATTTGTGAAATTTGTGATGCTATTGCTTTATTTGTAACCATTATAAGCTG
CAATAAACAAGTTCCTCTCACTCTCTGATATTCATTTCTTTGCAAGTTATAAATACTGAATAATAAGATG
ACATGAACTACTACTGCTAGAGATTTTCCACACTGACTAAAAGGGTCTGAGGGATCTCTAGTTACCAGAG
TCACACAACAGACGGGCACACACTACTTGAAGCACTCAAGGCAAGCTTTATTGAGGCTTAAGCAGTGGGT
TCCCTAGTTAGCCAGAGAGCTCCCAGGCTCAGATCTGGTCTAACCAGAGAGACCCAGTACAAGCAAAAAG
CAGATCTTGTCTTCGTTGGGAGTGAATTAGCCCTTCCAGTCCCCCCTTTTCTTTTAAAAAGTGGCTAAGA
TCTACAGCTGCCTTGTAAGTCATTGGTCTTAAAGGTACCGAGCTCGAATTCCAGGCGGGGAGGCGGCCCA
AAGGGAGATCCGACTCGTCTGAGGGCGAAGGCGAAGACGCGGAAGAGGCCGCAGAGCCGGCAGCAGGCCG
CGGGAAGGAAGGTCCGCTGGATTGAGGGCCGAAGGGACGTAGCAGAAGGACGTCCCGCGCAGAATCCAGG
TGGCAACACAGGCGAGCAGCCATGGAAAGGACGTCAGCTTCCCCGACAACACCACGGAATTGTCAGTGCC
CAACAGCCGAGCCCCTGTCCAGCAGCGGGCAAGGCAGGCGGCGATGAGTTCCGCCGTGGCAATAGGGAGG
GGGAAAGCGAAAGTCCCGGAAAGGAGCTGACAGGTGGTGGCAATGCCCCAACCAGTGGGGGTTGCGTCAG
CAAACACAGTGCACACCACGCCACGTTGCCTGACAACGGGCCACAACTCCTCATAAAGAGACAGCAACCA
GGATTTATACAAGGAGGAGAAAATGAAAGCCATACGGGAAGCAATAGCATGATACAAAGGCATTAAAGCA
GCGTATCCACATAGCGTAAAAGGAGCAACATAGTTAAGAATACCAGTCAATCTTTCACAAATTTTGTAAT
CCAGAGGTTGATTGTCGACTCTAGACTCGACTCTAGAGGATCCCCCTGTTCCACCTCTTGAAGGCTATGT
AGGCCACAAGGCCCACAACCACAGCAGCCAGGATGGAGCAATAGACAGGGATGAGGTTGTCGGTGGTGCC
TCGGGTCACCACGGGCTGGGAGCTGCCCATCACTGTGGTCACCACACCTGCCACCGTGCTGGCTATGAGG
TCTTGTTCTGGAGGTGCCTCAGGCTCCTGGGTGCTGGGGGCTGTGCTGTCCGAGCCCTCTGGGGGTGTGG
ACCGTGTAATCCAACGGCCAGGGATCTCCTCGCACTCGGCGTCGGCCCAGCGTGTGCACTCGCGGAGCTG
GCGCTCGGTGTCCTCGCACACGGTGCAGGGCAGGCACGGGTCCACGTGGTTGGCCTCGTCGGAATACGTG
CCGTCGGGGCACTCCTCGCACACGGTGTTCTGCTTGTCCTGGCAGGAGAACACGAGGCCCGAGCCCGCCT
CGCACACGCGGCACGCCTCGCAGCGCCCAGTCGTCTCATCCTGGTAGTAGCCGTAGGCGCAGCGGCACAC
GGCGTCGTCGGCCTCCACGCACGGCGCCGACATGCTCTGGAGCCCCACGCACTCGGTGCACGGCTTGCAC
GGCTCGGTCGCGCTCACCACGTCGGAGAACGTCACGCTGTCCAGGCAGGGCTCACACACGGTCTGGTTGG
CTCCACAAGGCTGGGCCACACCCTCGCCCAGGTTGCAGGCTTTGCAGCACTCACCGCTGTGTGTGTACAG
GCCTGTGGGGCATGCCTCCTTGGCACCTCCAAGGGACACCCCCAGAAGCAGCAACAGCAGCAGGCGCGGC
CCGTCCATGGCGCGGCCGGTGGCACCTGCCCCCATCGCCCGCCTCCCGCGGCAGCGCTCGACTTCCAGCT
CGGTCCGCTTTGCGGACTGATGGGGCTGCGCTGCGCTGCGCTCCAGCGCCCCCCCTGCCCGCCGGAGCTG
GCCGCGGCCCGAATTCCTGCAGCCCGGGGGATCCCCCTGGGGAGAGAGGTCGGTGATTCGGTCAACGAGG
GAGCCGACTGCCGACGTGCGCTCCGGAGGCTTGCAGAATGCGGAACACCGCGCGGGCAGGAACAGGGCCC
ACACTACCGCCCCACACCCCGCCTCCCGCACCGCCCCTTCCCGGCCGCTGCTCTCGGCGCGCCCTGCTGA
GCAGCCGCTATTGGCCACAGCCCATCGCGGTCGGCGCGCTGCCATTGCTCCCTGGCGCTGTCCGTCTGCG
AGGGTACTAGTGAGACGTGCGGCTTCCGTTTGTCACGTCCGGCACGCCGCGAACCGCAAGGAACCTTCCC
GACTTAGGGGCGGAGCAGGAAGCGTCGCCGGGGGGCCCACAAGGGTAGCGGCGAAGATCCGGGTGACGCT
GCGAACGGACGTGAAGAATGTGCGAGACCCAGGGTCGGCGCCGCTGCGTTTCCCGGAACCACGCCCAGAG
CAGCCGCGTCCCTGCGCAAACCCAGGGCTGCCTTGGAAAAGGCGCAACCCCAACCCCGTGGAATTCGATA
TCAAGCTTCTCGAGGGTAGGCGTGTACGGTGGGAGGCCTATATAAGCAGAGCTCGTTTAGTGAACCGTCA
GATCGCCTGGAGACGCCATCCACGCTGTTTTGACCTCCATAGAAGACACCGGGACCGATCCAGCCTCCGC
GGAATTCACC
