>Addgene plasmid #85910 | AB.pCCL.sin.cPPT.GFP.miR-670-5p.sensor.PGK.dNGFR.WPRE | depositor partial sequence | sequence record 167404 | AB.pCCL.sin.cPPT.GFP.miR-670-5p.sensor.PGK.dNGFR.WPRE sequence 729 bps
AAATTCAAAATTTTATCGATCACGAGACTAGCCTCGAGAGATCTGATCATAATCAGCCATACCACATTTG
TAGAGGTTTTACTTGCTTTAAAAAACCTCCCACACCTCCCCCTGAACCTGAAACATAAAATGAATGCAAT
TGTTGTTGTTAACTTGTTTATTGCAGCTTATAATGGTTACAAATAAGGCAATAGCATCACAAATTTCACA
AATAAGGCATTTTTTTCACTGCATTCTAGTTTTGGTTTGTCCAAACTCATCAATGTATCTTATCATGTCT
GGATCTCAAATCCCTCGGAAGCTGCGCCTGTCATCGAATTCCTGCAGCCCGGTGCATGACTAAGCTAGTA
CCGGTGTCCCTGAGTGTATGTGGTGGTCCCTGAGTGTATGTGGTGGTCCCTGAGTGTATGTGGTGGTCCC
TGAGTGTATGTGGTGGTCCCTGAGTGTATGTGGTGGTCCCTGAGTGTATGTGGTGGCTACGACGATTGGT
ACTCCCCAGTTAAGGTCGGCTAGCTCAGTTAGCCTCCCCCATCTCTCGACGCGGCCGCTTTACTTGTACA
GCTCGTCCATGCCGAGAGTGATCCCGGCGGCGGTCACGAACTCCAGCAGGACCATGTGATCGCGCTTCTC
GTTGGGGTCTTTGCTCAGGGCGGACTGGGTGCTCAGGTAGTGGTTGTCGGGCAGCAGCACGGGGCCGTCG
CCGATGGGGGTGTTCTGCTGGTAGTGGTC
